>Addgene plasmid #245719 | pICSL47799 | addgene full sequence | sequence record 496048 | Addgene NGS Result
TCTGTGAAGACAAGAGCGAATTCCATATGGGAGTGAGACCGCAGCTGGCACGACAGGTTTCCCGACTGGA
AAGCGGGCAGTGAGCGCAACGCAATTAATGTGAGTTAGCTCACTCATTAGGCACCCCAGGCTTTACACTT
TATGCTTCCGGCTCGTATGTTGTGTGGAATTGTGAGCGGATAACAATTTCACACAGGAAACAGCTATGAC
CATGATTACGCCAAGCTTGCATGCCTGCAGGTCGACTCTAGAGGATCCCCGGGTACCGAGCTCGAATTCA
CTGGCCGTCGTTTTACAACGTCGTGACTGGGAAAACCCTGGCGTTACCCAACTTAATCGCCTTGCAGCAC
ATCCCCCTTTCGCCAGCTGGCGTAATAGCGAAGAGGCCCGCACCGATCGCCCTTCCCAACAGTTGCGCAG
CCTGAATGGCGAATGGCGCCTGATGCGGTATTTTCTCCTTACGCATCTGTGCGGTATTTCACACCGCATA
TGGTGCACTCTCAGTACAATCTGCTCTGATGCCGCATAGTTAAGCCAGCCCCGACACCCGCCAACACCCG
CTGACGCGCCCTGACGGGCTTGTCTGCTCCCGGCATCCGCTTACAGACAAGCTGTGACGGTCTCACGCTG
GGATTGTCTTCTGCACGAAGTGGTTTAAACTATCAGTGTTTGACAGGATATATTGGCGGGTAAACCTAAG
AGAAAAGAGCGTTTATTAGAATAATCGGATATTTAAAAGGGCGTGAAAAGGTTTATCCGTTCGTCCATTT
GTATGTGCATGCCAACCACAGGGTTCCCCAGATCAGGCGCTGGCTGCTGAACCCCCAGCCGGAACTGACC
CCACAAGGCCCTAGCGTTTGCAATGCACCAGGTCATCATTGACCCAGGCGTGTTCCACCAGGCCGCTGCC
TCGCAACTCTTCGCAGGCTTCGCCGACCTGCTCGCGCCACTTCTTCACGCGGGTGGAATCCGATCCGCAC
ATGAGGCGGAAGGTTTCCAGCTTGAGCGGGTACGGCTCCCGGTGCGAGCTGAAATAGTCGAACATCCGTC
GGGCCGTCGGCGACAGCTTGCGGTACTTCTCCCATATGAATTTCGTGTAGTGGTCGCCAGCAAACAGCAC
GACGATTTCCTCGTCGATCAGGACCTGGCAACGGGACGTTTTCTTGCCACGGTCCAGGACGCGGAAGCGG
TGCAGCAGCGACACCGATTCCAGGTGCCCAACGCGGTCGGACGTGAAGCCCATCGCCGTCGCCTGTAGGC
GCGACAGGCATTCCTCGGCCTTCGTGTAATACCGGCCATTGATCGACCAGCCCAGGTCCTGGCAAAGCTC
GTAGAACGTGAAGGTGATCGGCTCGCCGATAGGGGTGCGCTTCGCGTACTCCAACACCTGCTGCCACACC
AGTTCGTCATCGTCGGCCCGCAGCTCGACGCCGGTGTAGGTGATCTTCACGTCCTTGTTGACGTGGAAAA
TGACCTTGTTTTGCAGCGCCTCGCGCGGGATTTTCTTGTTGCGCGTGGTGAACAGGGCAGAGCGGGCCGT
GTCGTTTGGCATCGCTCGCATCGTGTCCGGCCACGGCGCAATATCGAACAAGGAAAGCTGCATTTCCTTG
ATCTGCTGCTTCGTGTGTTTCAGCAACGCGGCCTGCTTGGCCTCGCTGACCTGTTTTGCCAGGTCCTCGC
CGGCGGTTTTTCGCTTCTTGGTCGTCATAGTTCCTCGCGTGTCGATGGTCATCGACTTCGCCAAACCTGC
CGCCTCCTGTTCAAGACGACGCGAACGCTCCACGGCGGCCGATGGCGCGGGCAGGGCAGGGGGAGCCAGT
TGCACGCTGTCGCGCTCGATCTTGGCCGTAGCTTGCTGGACCATCGAGCCGACGGACTGGAAGGTTTCGC
GGGGCGCACGCATGACGGTGCGGCTTGCGATGGTTTCGGCATCCTCGGCGGAAAACCCCGCGTCGATCAG
TTCTTGCCTGTATGCCTTCCGGTCAAACGTCCGATTCATTCACCCTCCTTGCGGGATTGCCCCGACTCAC
GCCGGGGCAATGTGCCCTTATTCCTGATTTGACCCGCCTGGTGCCTTGGTGTCCAGATAATCCACCTTAT
CGGCAATGAAGTCGGTCCCGTAGACCGTCTGGCCGTCCTTCTCGTACTTGGTATTCCGAATCTTGCCCTG
CACGAATACCAGCGACCCCTTGCCCAAATACTTGCCGTGGGCCTCGGCCTGAGAGCCAAAACACTTGATG
CGGAAGAAGTCGGTGCGCTCCTGCTTGTCGCCGGCATCGTTGCGCCACATCTAGGATCTGCCAGGAACCG
TAAAAAGGCCGCGTTGCTGGCGTTTTTCCATAGGCTCCGCCCCCCTGACGAGCATCACAAAAATCGACGC
TCAAGTCAGAGGTGGCGAAACCCGACAGGACTATAAAGATACCAGGCGTTTCCCCCTGGAAGCTCCCTCG
TGCGCTCTCCTGTTCCGACCCTGCCGCTTACCGGATACCTGTCCGCCTTTCTCCCTTCGGGAAGCGTGGC
GCTTTCTCATAGCTCACGCTGTAGGTATCTCAGTTCGGTGTAGGTCGTTCGCTCCAAGCTGGGCTGTGTG
CACGAACCCCCCGTTCAGCCCGACCGCTGCGCCTTATCCGGTAACTATCGTCTTGAGTCCAACCCGGTAA
GACACGACTTATCGCCACTGGCAGCAGCCACTGGTAACAGGATTAGCAGAGCGAGGTATGTAGGCGGTGC
TACAGAGTTCTTGAAGTGGTGGCCTAACTACGGCTACACTAGAAGAACAGTATTTGGTATCTGCGCTCTG
CTGAAGCCAGTTACCTTCGGAAAAAGAGTTGGTAGCTCTTGATCCGGCAAACAAACCACCGCTGGTAGCG
GTGGTTTTTTTGTTTGCAAGCAGCAGATTACGCGCAGAAAAAAAGGATCTCAAGAAGATCCTTTGATCTT
TTCTACGGGGTCTGACGCTCAGTGGAACGAAAACTCACGTTAAGGGATTTTGGTCATGAGATTATCAAAA
AGGATCTTCACCTAGATCCTTTTAAATTAAAAATGAAGTTTTAAATCAATCTAAAGTATATATGAGTAAA
CTTGGTCTGACAGTTACCAATGCTTAATCAGTGAGGCACCTATCTCAGCGATCTGTCTATTTCGTTCATC
CATAGTTGCCTGACTCCCCGTCGTGTAGATAACTACGATACGGGAGGGCTTACCATCTGGCCCCAGTGCT
GCAATGATACCGCGAGAACCACGCTCACCGGCTCCAGATTTATCAGCAATAAACCAGCCAGCCGGAAGGG
CCGAGCGCAGAAGTGGTCCTGCAACTTTATCCGCCTCCATCCAGTCTATTAATTGTTGCCGGGAAGCTAG
AGTAAGTAGTTCGCCAGTTAATAGTTTGCGCAACGTTGTTGCCATTGCTACAGGCATCGTGGTGTCACGC
TCGTCGTTTGGTATGGCTTCATTCAGCTCCGGTTCCCAACGATCAAGGCGAGTTACATGATCCCCCATGT
TGTGCAAAAAAGCGGTTAGCTCCTTCGGTCCTCCGATCGTTGTCAGAAGTAAGTTGGCCGCAGTGTTATC
ACTCATGGTTATGGCAGCACTGCATAATTCTCTTACTGTCATGCCATCCGTAAGATGCTTTTCTGTGACT
GGTGAGTACTCAACCAAGTCATTCTGAGAATAGTGTATGCGGCGACCGAGTTGCTCTTGCCCGGCGTCAA
TACGGGATAATACCGCGCCACATAGCAGAACTTTAAAAGTGCTCATCATTGGAAAACGTTCTTCGGGGCG
AAAACTCTCAAGGATCTTACCGCTGTTGAGATCCAGTTCGATGTAACCCACTCGTGCACCCAACTGATCT
TCAGCATCTTTTACTTTCACCAGCGTTTCTGGGTGAGCAAAAACAGGAAGGCAAAATGCCGCAAAAAAGG
GAATAAGGGCGACACGGAAATGTTGAATACTCATACTCTTCCTTTTTCAATATTATTGAAGCATTTATCA
AGGTTATTGTCTCATGAGCGGATACATATTTGAATGTATTTAGAAAAATAAACAAATAGGGGTTCCGCGC
ACGAATTGGCCAGCGCTGCCATTTTTGGGGTGAGGCCGTTCGCGGCCGAGGGGCGCAGCCCCTGGGGGGA
TGGGAGGCCCGCGTTAGCGGGCCGGGAGGGTTCGAGAAGGGGGGGCACCCCCCTTCGGCGTGCGCGGTCA
CGCGCACAGGGCGCAGCCCTGGTTAAAAACAAGGTTTATAAATATTGGTTTAAAAGCAGGTTAAAAGACA
GGTTAGCGGTGGCCGAAAAACGGGCGGAAACCCTTGCAAATGCTGGATTTTCTGCCTGTGGACAGCCCCT
CAAATGTCAATAGGTGCGCCCCTCATCTGTCAGCACTCTGCCCCTCAAGTGTCAAGGATCGCGCCCCTCA
TCTGTCAGTAGTCGCGCCCCTCAAGTGTCAATACCGCAGGGCACTTATCCCCAGGCTTGTCCACATCATC
TGTGGGAAACTCGCGTAAAATCAGGCGTTTTCGCCGATTTGCGAGGCTGGCCAGCTCCACGTCGCCGGCC
GAAATCGAGCCTGCCCCTCATCTGTCAACGCCGCGCCGGGTGAGTCGGCCCCTCAAGTGTCAACGTCCGC
CCCTCATCTGTCAGTGAGGGCCAAGTTTTCCGCGAGGTATCCACAACGCCGGCGGCCGCGGTGTCTCGCA
CACGGCTTCGACGGCGTTTCTGGCGCGTTTGCAGGGCCATAGACGGCCGCCAGCCCAGCGGCGAGGGCAA
CCAGCCCGGTGAGCGTCGCAAAGGAGATCCTGATCTGACTGATGGGCTGCCTGTATCGAGTGGTGATTTT
GTGCCGAGCTGCCGGTCGGGGAGCTGTTGGCTGGCTGGTGGCAGGATATATTGTGGTGTAAACAAATTGA
CGCTTAGACAACTTAATAACACATTGCGGACGTTTTTAATGTACTGGGGTGGATGCAGTGGGCCTCAC
Features (pLannotate 1.2.2; 15 found; start..end, strand, type, name):
     41..83      +  CDS            lacI (fragment): lac repressor; lacI; The lac repressor binds to the lac operator to inhibit transcription in E. coli. This inhibition can be relieved by adding lactose or isopropyl-β-D-thiogalactopyranoside (IPTG).
     96..117     +  protein_bind   CAP binding site: CAP binding activates transcription in the presence of cAMP. E. coli catabolite activator protein
    132..162     +  promoter       lac promoter: promoter for the E. coli lac operon
    170..186     +  protein_bind   lac operator: The lac repressor binds to the lac operator to inhibit transcription in E. coli. This inhibition can be relieved by adding lactose or isopropyl-β-D-thiogalactopyranoside (IPTG). lac repressor encoded by lacI
    223..279     -  misc_feature   MCS: pUC18/19 multiple cloning site
    276..433     +  CDS            lacZα (fragment): LacZα fragment of β-galactosidase; lacZ fragment
    439..538     -  misc_feature   bom (fragment): basis of mobility region from pBR322
    671..695     +  misc_feature   RB T-DNA repeat: right border repeat from nopaline C58 T-DNA
    807..827     -  CDS            TetR (fragment): tetracycline resistance regulatory protein; tetR
    854..1999    -  CDS            trfA: TRFA_ECOLX - Experimental evidence at protein level: Swiss-Prot protein existence level 1. Also involved in plasmid copy number control, promoting intermolecular coupling of protein bound iterons at oriV, which inhibits replication initiation. From Escherichia coli.
   2335..2923    -  rep_origin     ori: high-copy-number ColE1/pMB1/pBR322/pUC origin of replication
   3094..3954    -  CDS            AmpR: β-lactamase; bla; confers resistance to ampicillin, carbenicillin, and related antibiotics
   3955..4059    -  promoter       AmpR promoter: bla
   4146..4777    -  rep_origin     oriV: incP origin of replication
   4869..4893    +  misc_feature   LB T-DNA repeat: left border repeat from nopaline C58 T-DNA
