[The description below was written by a language model from this plasmid's Addgene catalogue record and pLannotate feature annotations shown in this document.]
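Description:
pICSL47799 is an empty Level 1 acceptor plasmid for Golden Gate assembly using the MoClo overhang syntax, derived from the pICH47861 backbone and intended for plant synthetic biology. It receives Level 0 parts (promoters, coding sequences, terminators) in a BsaI reaction to build a complete transcriptional unit in the forward orientation at Level 1 position 7B. The fusion overhangs are listed as GGAG and GCTT, and this position is noted as needing no end-linker in the subsequent assembly step. Internal BsaI and BpiI sites have been removed by point mutation so that the backbone itself is not cut during assembly, and the BsaI cloning sites are destroyed once an insert is ligated in.

The dropout cassette, recorded as a synthetic 596 bp insert, is a lacZα reporter. The feature table shows a CAP binding site, lac promoter and lac operator upstream of a pUC-type multiple cloning site and a lacZα fragment. Colonies retaining the uncut acceptor turn blue on X-gal with IPTG, whereas correct assemblies that have displaced the cassette are white.

The cassette sits between nopaline-type left and right T-DNA border repeats, so assembled units lie within a T-DNA. This fits a binary vector suited to Agrobacterium-mediated plant delivery, although the record does not explicitly state that use. Propagation in E. coli relies on a high-copy ColE1/pUC origin with ampicillin selection through β-lactamase under its own promoter. An incP oriV together with trfA provides broad-host-range replication. The catalogue gives the backbone size as 5443 bp, while the sequenced record is 4,968 nt; the record does not explain this difference.
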