Addgene plasmid #245719: pICSL47799
Purpose: (Empty Backbone) Level 1 Position 7B FORWARD acceptor (NO end-linker required) GGAG - GCTT
Depositing lab: Mark Youles. Depositing organization: Sainsbury Laboratory, Norwich.
Backbone
  Vector backbone: pICH47861
  Backbone size (bp): 5443
  Vector type: Synthetic Biology
  Selectable markers: Lac Z for blue/white negative selction with the addition of X-gal and ITPG
Growth in bacteria
  Bacterial resistance: Ampicillin, 100 μg/mL
  Growth temperature: 37°C
  Growth strain: DH5alpha
  Copy number: High Copy
Gene/Insert
  Gene/Insert name: None
  Mutation: BsaI/BpiI sites removed by point-mutation
Terms and licenses: Academic/Nonprofit Terms; Industry Terms: Not Available to Industry
Depositor comments: Level 1 Acceptor for making full transcriptional unit modules in Level 1 position 7B (FORWARD) used for GoldenGate assemblies using the MoClo overhang syntax. Plant Golden-gate Promoters, Terminators and Level0/Level1 cloning acceptors. Insert Size: 596, Species: Synthetic. 5' Cloning Site: BsaI (Destroyed), 3' Cloning Site: BsaI (Destroyed).
How to cite: pICSL47799 was a gift from Mark Youles (Addgene plasmid # 245719 ; http://n2t.net/addgene:245719 ; RRID:Addgene_245719)
